>Addgene plasmid #69846 | pEGFP-(RTRG)2 | addgene full sequence | sequence record 125689 | Addgene assembled full plasmid sequence
TAGTTATTAATAGTAATCAATTACGGGGTCATTAGTTCATAGCCCATATATGGAGTTCCGCGTTACATAA
CTTACGGTAAATGGCCCGCCTGGCTGACCGCCCAACGACCCCCGCCCATTGACGTCAATAATGACGTATG
TTCCCATAGTAACGCCAATAGGGACTTTCCATTGACGTCAATGGGTGGAGTATTTACGGTAAACTGCCCA
CTTGGCAGTACATCAAGTGTATCATATGCCAAGTACGCCCCCTATTGACGTCAATGACGGTAAATGGCCC
GCCTGGCATTATGCCCAGTACATGACCTTATGGGACTTTCCTACTTGGCAGTACATCTACGTATTAGTCA
TCGCTATTACCATGGTGATGCGGTTTTGGCAGTACATCAATGGGCGTGGATAGCGGTTTGACTCACGGGG
ATTTCCAAGTCTCCACCCCATTGACGTCAATGGGAGTTTGTTTTGGCACCAAAATCAACGGGACTTTCCA
AAATGTCGTAACAACTCCGCCCCATTGACGCAAATGGGCGGTAGGCGTGTACGGTGGGAGGTCTATATAA
GCAGAGCTGGTTTAGTGAACCGTCAGATCCGCTAGCGCTACCGGTCGCCACCATGGTGAGCAAGGGCGAG
GAGCTGTTCACCGGGGTGGTGCCCATCCTGGTCGAGCTGGACGGCGACGTAAACGGCCACAAGTTCAGCG
TGTCCGGCGAGGGCGAGGGCGATGCCACCTACGGCAAGCTGACCCTGAAGTTCATCTGCACCACCGGCAA
GCTGCCCGTGCCCTGGCCCACCCTCGTGACCACCCTGACCTACGGCGTGCAGTGCTTCAGCCGCTACCCC
GACCACATGAAGCAGCACGACTTCTTCAAGTCCGCCATGCCCGAAGGCTACGTCCAGGAGCGCACCATCT
TCTTCAAGGACGACGGCAACTACAAGACCCGCGCCGAGGTGAAGTTCGAGGGCGACACCCTGGTGAACCG
CATCGAGCTGAAGGGCATCGACTTCAAGGAGGACGGCAACATCCTGGGGCACAAGCTGGAGTACAACTAC
AACAGCCACAACGTCTATATCATGGCCGACAAGCAGAAGAACGGCATCAAGGTGAACTTCAAGATCCGCC
ACAACATCGAGGACGGCAGCGTGCAGCTCGCCGACCACTACCAGCAGAACACCCCCATCGGCGACGGCCC
CGTGCTGCTGCCCGACAACCACTACCTGAGCACCCAGTCCGCCCTGAGCAAAGACCCCAACGAGAAGCGC
GATCACATGGTCCTGCTGGAGTTCGTGACCGCCGCCGGGATCACTCTCGGCATGGACGAGCTGTACAAGT
ACTCAGATCTCGAGCGTCCGCGGACGCGTGGGCGGACGCGTGGGGGATCCACCGGATCTAGATAACTGAT
CATAATCAGCCATACCACATTTGTAGAGGTTTTACTTGCTTTAAAAAACCTCCCACACCTCCCCCTGAAC
CTGAAACATAAAATGAATGCAATTGTTGTTGTTAACTTGTTTATTGCAGCTTATAATGGTTACAAATAAA
GCAATAGCATCACAAATTTCACAAATAAAGCATTTTTTTCACTGCATTCTAGTTGTGGTTTGTCCAAACT
CATCAATGTATCTTAACGCGTAAATTGTAAGCGTTAATATTTTGTTAAAATTCGCGTTAAATTTTTGTTA
AATCAGCTCATTTTTTAACCAATAGGCCGAAATCGGCAAAATCCCTTATAAATCAAAAGAATAGACCGAG
ATAGGGT
[37 nt withheld, positions 1758-1794]
AAAGAACGTGGACTCCAACGTCAAAGG
[49 nt withheld, positions 1822-1870]
T
[91 nt withheld, positions 1872-1962]
G
[124 nt withheld, positions 1964-2087]
CAGGTGGCACTTTTCGGGGAAATGTGCGCGGAACCCCTATTTGTTTATTTTTCTAAATACATTCAAATAT
GTATCCGCTCATGAGACAATAACCCTGATAAATGCTTCAATAATATTGAAAAAGGAAGAGTCCTGAGGCG
GAAAGAACCAGCTGTGGAATGTGTGTCAGTTAGGGTGTGGAAAGTCCCCAGGCTCCCCAGCAGGCAGAAG
TATGCAAAGCATGCATCTCAATTAGTCAGCAACCAGGTGTGGAAAGTCCCCAGGCTCCCCAGCAGGCAGA
AGTATGCAAAGCATGCATCTCAATTAGTCAGCAACCATAGTCCCGCCCCTAACTCCGCCCATCCCGCCCC
TAACTCCGCCCAGTTCCGCCCATTCTCCGCCCCATGGCTGACTAATTTTTTTTATTTATGCAGAGGCCGA
GGCCGCCTCGGCCTCTGAGCTATTCCAGAAGTAGTGAGGAGGCTTTTTTGGAGGCCTAGGCTTTTGCAAA
GATCGATCAAGAGACAGGATGAGGATCGTTTCGCATGATTGAACAAGATGGATTGCACGCAGGTTCTCCG
GCCGCTTGGGTGGAGAGGCTATTCGGCTATGACTGGGCACAACAGACAATCGGCTGCTCTGATGCCGCCG
TGTTCCGGCTGTCAGCGCAGGGGCGCCCGGTTCTTTTTGTCAAGACCGACCTGTCCGGTGCCCTGAATGA
ACTGCAAGACGAGGCAGCGCGGCTATCGTGGCTGGCCACGACGGGCGTTCCTTGCGCAGCTGTGCTCGAC
GTTGTCACTGAAGCGGGAAGGGACTGGCTGCTATTGGGCGAAGTGCCGGGGCAGGATCTCCTGTCATCTC
ACCTTGCTCCTGCCGAGAAAGTATCCATCATGGCTGATGCAATGCGGCGGCTGCATACGCTTGATCCGGC
TACCTGCCCATTCGACCACCAAGCGAAACATCGCATCGAGCGAGCACGTACTCGGATGGAAGCCGGTCTT
GTCGATCAGGATGATCTGGACGAAGAGCATCAGGGGCTCGCGCCAGCCGAACTGTTCGCCAGGCTCAAGG
CGAGCATGCCCGACGGCGAGGATCTCGTCGTGACCCATGGCGATGCCTGCTTGCCGAATATCATGGTGGA
AAATGGCCGCTTTTCTGGATTCATCGACTGTGGCCGGCTGGGTGTGGCGGACCGCTATCAGGACATAGCG
TTGGCTACCCGTGATATTGCTGAAGAGCTTGGCGGCGAATGGGCTGACCGCTTCCTCGTGCTTTACGGTA
TCGCCGCTCCCGATTCGCAGCGCATCGCCTTCTATCGCCTTCTTGACGAGTTCTTCTGAGCGGGACTCTG
GGGTTCGAAATGACCGACCAAGCGACGCCCAACCTGCCATCACGAGATTTCGATTCCACCGCCGCCTTCT
ATGAAAGGTTGGGCTTCGGAATCGTTTTCCGGGACGCCGGCTGGATGATCCTCCAGCGCGGGGATCTCAT
GCTGGAGTTCTTCGCCCACCCTAGGGGGAGGCTAACTGAAACACGGAAGGAGACAATACCGGAAGGAACC
CGCGCTATGACGGCAATAAAAAGACAGAATAAAACGCACGGTGTTGGGTCGTTTGTTCATAAACGCGGGG
TTCGGTCCCAGGGCTGGCACTCTGTCGATACCCCACCGAGACCCCATTGGGGCCAATACGCCCGCGTTTC
TTCCTTTTCCCCACCCCACCCCCCAAGTTCGGGTGAAGGCCCAGGGCTCGCAGCCAACGTCGGGGCGGCA
GGCCCTGCCATAGCCTCAGGTTACTCATATATACTTTAGATTGATTTAAAACTTCATTTTTAATTTAAAA
GGATCTAGGTGAAGATCCTTTTTGATAATCTCATGACCAAAATCCCTTAACGTGAGTTTTCGTTCCACTG
AGCGTCAGACCCCGTAGAAAAGATCAAAGGATCTTCTTGAGATCCTTTTTTTCTGCGCGTAATCTGCTGC
TTGCAAACAAAAAAACCACCGCTACCAGCGGTGGTTTGTTTGCCGGATCAAGAGCTACCAACTCTTTTTC
CGAAGGTAACTGGCTTCAGCAGAGCGCAGATACCAAATACTGTCCTTCTAGTGTAGCCGTAGTTAGGCCA
CCACTTCAAGAACTCTGTAGCACCGCCTACATACCTCGCTCTGCTAATCCTGTTACCAGTGGCTGCTGCC
AGTGGCGATAAGTCGTGTCTTACCGGGTTGGACTCAAGACGATAGTTACCGGATAAGGCGCAGCGGTCGG
GCTGAACGGGGGGTTCGTGCACACAGCCCAGCTTGGAGCGAACGACCTACACCGAACTGAGATACCTACA
GCGTGAGCTATGAGAAAGCGCCACGCTTCCCGAAGGGAGAAAGGCGGACAGGTATCCGGTAAGCGGCAGG
GTCGGAACAGGAGAGCGCACGAGGGAGCTTCCAGGGGGAAACGCCTGGTATCTTTATAGTCCTGTCGGGT
TTCGCCACCTCTGACTTGAGCGTCGATTTTTGTGATGCTCGTCAGGGGGGCGGAGCCTATGGAAAAACGC
CAGCAACGCGGCCTTTTTACGGTTCCTGGCCTTTTGCTGGCCTTTTGCTCACATGTTCTTTCCTGCGTTA
TCCCCTGATTCTGTGGATAACCGTATTACCGCCATGCAT
Features (pLannotate 1.2.2; 13 found; start..end, strand, type, name):
     61..364     +  enhancer       CMV enhancer: human cytomegalovirus immediate early enhancer
    365..568     +  promoter       CMV promoter: human cytomegalovirus (CMV) immediate early promoter
    613..1329    +  CDS            EGFP: EGFP is a basic (constitutively fluorescent) green fluorescent protein published in 1996, derived from Aequorea victoria. It is reported to be a rapidly-maturing weak dimer with moderate acid sensitivity.
   1397..1481    +  CDS            large T antigen (fragment): large T antigen from SV40 (simian virus 40)
   1504..1625    +  polyA_signal   SV40 poly(A) signal: SV40 polyadenylation signal
   1659..2087    -  rep_origin     f1 ori (sequence partly withheld): f1 bacteriophage origin of replication; arrow indicates direction of (+) strand synthesis
   2114..2218    +  promoter       AmpR promoter: bla
   2220..2577    +  promoter       SV40 promoter: SV40 enhancer and early promoter
   2612..3406    +  CDS            NeoR/KanR: aminoglycoside phosphotransferase from Tn5; aph(3')-II (or nptII); confers resistance to neomycin, kanamycin, and G418 (Geneticin®)
   3427..3579    +  CDS            ble (fragment): BLE_KLEPN - Experimental evidence at protein level: Swiss-Prot protein existence level 1. Binding protein with a strong affinity to the bleomycin family of antibiotics. Binds to CL990; an antimitotic-antibiotic compound. From Klebsiella pneumoniae.
   3638..3685    +  polyA_signal   HSV TK poly(A) signal: herpes simplex virus thymidine kinase polyadenylation signal (Cole and Stacy, 1985)
   3776..3792    -  polyA_signal   bGH poly(A) signal (fragment): bovine growth hormone polyadenylation signal
   4014..4602    +  rep_origin     ori: high-copy-number ColE1/pMB1/pBR322/pUC origin of replication
