[The description below was written by a language model from this plasmid's Addgene catalogue record and pLannotate feature annotations shown in this document.]
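Description:
pEGFP-(RTRG)2 is a mammalian expression plasmid built on the Clontech pEGFP-C3 backbone, about 4.7 kb in total. It is maintained at high copy in E. coli through a ColE1/pUC-type origin and selected with kanamycin. The resistance gene is the Tn5 aminoglycoside phosphotransferase (NeoR/KanR). It sits behind tandem bacterial (bla) and SV40 early promoters and is terminated by an HSV TK polyadenylation signal, so the same cassette can confer G418 resistance in transfected mammalian cells. An f1 origin is also present, which permits single-stranded DNA production. The short "large T antigen", "ble" and "bGH poly(A)" fragments in the automated annotation look like partial matches to flanking backbone sequence rather than functional elements.

The expression unit uses the human CMV immediate-early enhancer and promoter to drive EGFP, followed by the SV40 poly(A) signal. A short synthetic sequence encoding two copies of the basic tetrapeptide Arg-Thr-Arg-Gly was inserted between the XhoI and BamHI sites of the polylinker downstream of EGFP. The protein produced is therefore EGFP carrying the (RTRG)2 motif at its C-terminus. The insert is too small to have been picked up as a separate feature in the table.

According to the record, the RTRG repeat acts as a nuclear/cytoplasmic partition signal, and the nuclear-to-cytoplasmic ratio of the fusion protein rises as the number of repeats increases. This two-repeat version lets the copy-number-dependent nuclear accumulation be followed by EGFP fluorescence in transfected mammalian cells, presumably alongside constructs with other repeat numbers.
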