Addgene plasmid #69846: pEGFP-(RTRG)2
Purpose: The RTRG repeat act as a nuclear/cytoplasmic partition signal in the expressed fusion protein providing increased nuclear to cytoplasmic partition ratio when increasing the number of repeats
Depositing lab: Daniel Christophe. Depositing organization: Universite Libre de Bruxelles. Publication: Identification of a short basic peptide motif able to drive copy-number dependent nuclear accumulation of a linked protein. Christophe-Hobertus C, Christophe D. Protein Pept Lett. 2008;15(4):397-401. PubMed 18473954.
Backbone
  Vector backbone: pEGFP-C3
  Backbone manufacturer: Clontech
  Backbone size w/o insert (bp): 4700
  Vector type: Mammalian Expression
Growth in bacteria
  Bacterial resistance: Kanamycin, 50 μg/mL
  Growth temperature: 37°C
  Growth strain: DH5alpha
  Copy number: High Copy
Gene/Insert
  Gene/Insert name: 2 RTRG repeats (alt name: Arg-Thr-Arg-Gly)
  Species: Synthetic
  Promoter: CMV
  Tag / fusion protein: EGFP (N terminal on backbone)
  Cloning method: Restriction Enzyme; 5′ cloning site XhoI (not destroyed); 3′ cloning site BamHI (not destroyed)
  Sequencing primers: 5′ EGFP-C; 3′ SV40pA-R
Terms and licenses: Academic/Nonprofit Terms; Industry Terms: Not Available to Industry
How to cite: pEGFP-(RTRG)2 was a gift from Daniel Christophe (Addgene plasmid # 69846 ; http://n2t.net/addgene:69846 ; RRID:Addgene_69846)
