>Addgene plasmid #69846 | pEGFP-(RTRG)2 | addgene partial sequence | sequence record 125687 | CMV-F 5'-CGCAAATGGGCGGTAGGCGTG-3'
CTATATAAGCAGAGCTGGTTTAGTGAACCGTCAGATCCGCTAGCGCTACCGGTCGCCACCATGGTGAGCA
AGGGCGAGGAGCTGTTCACCGGGGTGGTGCCCATCCTGGTCGAGCTGGACGGCGACGTAAACGGCCACAA
GTTCAGCGTGTCCGGCGAGGGCGAGGGCGATGCCACCTACGGCAAGCTGACCCTGAAGTTCATCTGCACC
ACCGGCAAGCTGCCCGTGCCCTGGCCCACCCTCGTGACCACCCTGACCTACGGCGTGCAGTGCTTCAGCC
GCTACCCCGACCACATGAAGCAGCACGACTTCTTCAAGTCCGCCATGCCCGAAGGCTACGTCCAGGAGCG
CACCATCTTCTTCAAGGACGACGGCAACTACAAGACCCGCGCCGAGGTGAAGTTCGAGGGCGACACCCTG
GTGAACCGCATCGAGCTGAAGGGCATCGACTTCAAGGAGGACGGCAACATCCTGGGGCACAAGCTGGAGT
ACAACTACAACAGCCACAACGTCTATATCATGGCCGACAAGCAGAAGAACGGCATCAAGGTGAACTTCAA
GATCCGCCACAACATCGAGGACGGCAGCGTGCAGCTCGCCGACCACTACCAGCAGAACACCCCCATCGGC
GACGGCCCCGTGCTGCTGCCCGACAACCACTACCTGAGCACCCAGTCCGCCCTGAGCAAAGACCCCAACG
AGAAGCGCGATCACATGGTCCTGCTGGAGTTCGTGACCGCCGCCGGGATCACTCTCGGCATGGACGAGCT
GTACAAGTACTCAGATCTCGAGCGTCCGCGGACGCGTGGGCGGACGCGTGGGGGATCCACCGGATCTAGA
TAACTGATCATAATCAGCCATACCACATTTGTAGAGGTTTTACTTGCTTTAAAAAACCTCCCACACCTCC
CCCTGAACCTGAAACATAAAATGAATGCAATTGTTGTTGTTAACTTGTTTATTGCAGCTTATAATGGTTA
CAAATAAAGC
