>Addgene plasmid #69846 | pEGFP-(RTRG)2 | addgene partial sequence | sequence record 125688 | pBABE3 5'-ACCCTAACTGACACACATTCC-3'
CGCCTCAGGACTCTTCCTTTTTCAATATTATTGAAGCATTTATCAGGGTTATTGTCTCATGAGCGGATAC
ATATTTGAATGTATTTAGAAAAATAAACAAATAGGGGTTCCGCGCACATTTCCCCGAAAAGTGCCACCTG
[124 nt withheld, positions 141-264]
C
[91 nt withheld, positions 266-356]
A
[49 nt withheld, positions 358-406]
CCTTTGACGTTGGAGTCCACGTTCTTT
[37 nt withheld, positions 434-470]
ACCCTATCTCGGTCTATTCTTTTGATTTATAAGGGATTTTGCCGATTTCGGCCTATTGGTTAAAAAATGA
GCTGATTTAACAAAAATTTAACGCGAATTTTAACAAAATATTAACGCTTACAATTTACGCGTTAAGATAC
ATTGATGAGTTTGGACAAACCACAACTAGAATGCAGTGAAAAAAATGCTTTATTTGTGAAATTTGTGATG
CTATTGCTTTATTTGTAACCATTATAAGCTGCAATAAACAAGTTAACAACAACAATTGCATTCATTTTAT
GTTTCAGGTTCAGGGGGAGGTGTGGGAGGTTTTTTAAAGCAAGTAAAACCTCTACAAATGTGGTATGGCT
GATTATGATCAGTTATCTAGATCCGGTGGATCCCC
